Addgene plasmid #208265: pLRD13
Purpose: Production of ent-cassa-12,15-diene in E. coli MEV20
Depositing lab: Christopher Voigt. Depositing organization: Massachusetts Institute of Technology. Publication: Design of a redox-proficient Escherichia coli for screening terpenoids and modifying cytochrome P450s. Lin GM, Voigt CA. Nature Catalysis. 6, 1016–1029 (2023). https://doi.org/10.1038/s41929-023-01049-5.
Backbone
  Vector backbone: pLRD
  Vector type: Bacterial Expression
Growth in bacteria
  Bacterial resistance: Ampicillin, 100 μg/mL
  Growth temperature: 37°C
  Growth strain: DH5alpha
  Copy number: Low Copy
Gene/Insert 1
  Gene/Insert name: tHMGR
  Species: Saccharomyces cerevisiae
  Cloning method: Restriction Enzyme; 5′ cloning site unknown (unknown if destroyed)
Gene/Insert 2
  Gene/Insert name: ptmT2
  Species: Streptomyces platensis
Gene/Insert 3
  Gene/Insert name: osKSL7
  Species: Oryza sativa subsp. Japonica
Terms and licenses: Academic/Nonprofit Terms; Industry Terms: Not Available to Industry
How to cite: pLRD13 was a gift from Christopher Voigt (Addgene plasmid # 208265 ; http://n2t.net/addgene:208265 ; RRID:Addgene_208265)
