[The description below was written by a language model from this plasmid's Addgene catalogue record and pLannotate feature annotations shown in this document.]
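Description:
pLRD13 is a low-copy bacterial expression plasmid built on the pLRD backbone for producing the diterpene ent-cassa-12,15-diene in the engineered E. coli strain MEV20. It replicates through the pSC101 origin together with its required Rep101 (RepA) initiator protein, which accounts for the low copy number, and it is selected with ampicillin through a β-lactamase gene driven by its own promoter. The expression region sits between BioBrick prefix and suffix sequences and is insulated by a putative bacterial terminator upstream and a his operon terminator downstream.

The catalogue lists three inserts: tHMGR from Saccharomyces cerevisiae (usually a truncated HMG-CoA reductase of the mevalonate pathway), ptmT2 from Streptomyces platensis, and osKSL7 from Oryza sativa subsp. japonica. The feature table shows three tandem forward-strand units, each beginning with a T7 promoter followed by a lac operator. Transcription therefore depends on T7 RNA polymerase supplied by the host and is repressed by LacI until relieved by IPTG; no lacI gene is annotated on the plasmid. The second and third units carry hammerhead ribozyme sequences just downstream of the operator, elements commonly used to cleave the 5′ leader and insulate translation from promoter context.

Only one payload coding sequence was annotated automatically, a rice kaurene synthase-like match labelled KS1 in the third unit. This most likely corresponds to the related osKSL7 named in the record. The tHMGR and ptmT2 reading frames are not annotated, though the spacing of the first two units leaves room for them. The plasmid was made in work on a redox-proficient E. coli for screening terpenoids and modifying cytochrome P450s.
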