Features (pLannotate 1.2.2; 17 found; start..end, strand, type, name):
     90..133     -  terminator     bacterial terminator: putative bacterial transcription terminator
    136..157     +  misc_feature   BioBrick prefix: BioBrick prefix for parts that do not start with "ATG"
    178..196     +  promoter       T7 promoter: promoter for bacteriophage T7 RNA polymerase
    197..221     +  protein_bind   lac operator: The lac repressor binds to the lac operator to inhibit transcription in E. coli. This inhibition can be relieved by adding lactose or isopropyl-β-D-thiogalactopyranoside (IPTG). lac repressor encoded by lacI
   1752..1770    +  promoter       T7 promoter: promoter for bacteriophage T7 RNA polymerase
   1771..1795    +  protein_bind   lac operator: The lac repressor binds to the lac operator to inhibit transcription in E. coli. This inhibition can be relieved by adding lactose or isopropyl-β-D-thiogalactopyranoside (IPTG). lac repressor encoded by lacI
   1815..1870    +  ncRNA          Hammerhead 3: Accession: RF00008 - Hammerhead ribozyme (type III)
   3630..3648    +  promoter       T7 promoter: promoter for bacteriophage T7 RNA polymerase
   3649..3673    +  protein_bind   lac operator: The lac repressor binds to the lac operator to inhibit transcription in E. coli. This inhibition can be relieved by adding lactose or isopropyl-β-D-thiogalactopyranoside (IPTG). lac repressor encoded by lacI
   3694..3748    +  ncRNA          Hammerhead 3 (fragment): Accession: RF00008 - Hammerhead ribozyme (type III)
   3867..6101    +  CDS            KS1: KS1_ORYSJ - Also known as KS1A. Experimental evidence at protein level: Swiss-Prot protein existence level 1. Catalyzes the conversion of ent-copalyl diphosphate to the gibberellin precursor ent-kaur-16-ene. From Oryza sativa subsp. japonica (Rice).
   6239..6259    +  misc_feature   BioBrick suffix: universal suffix for all parts
   6260..6317    +  terminator     his operon terminator: This putative transcriptin terminator from the E. coli his operon has a 2-bp deletion introduced during synthesis. Its efficiency has not been determined.
   6892..7114    +  rep_origin     pSC101 ori: low-copy replication origin that requires the Rep101 protein
   7162..8112    +  CDS            Rep101: RepA protein needed for replication with the pSC101 origin; rep101
   8726..9586    -  CDS            AmpR: β-lactamase; bla; confers resistance to ampicillin, carbenicillin, and related antibiotics
   9587..9691    -  promoter       AmpR promoter: bla
>Addgene plasmid #208265 | pLRD13 | addgene full sequence | sequence record 413675 | Addgene NGS Result
CACATTTCCCCGAAAAGTGCCACCTGACGTCTAAGAAACCATTATTATCATGACATTAACCTATAAAAAT
AGGCGTATCACGAGGCAGAATTTCAGATAAAAAAAATCCTTAGCTTTCGCTAAGGATGATTTCTGGAATT
CGCGGCCGCTTCTAGAGCGCGAAGACTTAATCAAATCTAATACGACTCACTATAGGGGAATTGTGAGCGG
ATAACAATTCCCCTCTACGTTTTCAAGGTGGTAGACTGTCGCCGGATGTGTATCCGACCTGACGATGGCC
CAAAAGGGCCGAAACAGTCCTCTACAAATAATTTTGTTTAAGAGAATACCCCGCTAAGAAGGTAATTATG
TCCATGCAAAGTTTAGATAAGAATTTTCGACATTTATCTCGTAAAGAAAAGTTACAACAATTGGTTGATA
AGCAATGGTTATCAGAAGAACAATTCGACATTTTACTGAATCATCCATTAATCGATGAAGAAGTAGCCAA
TAGTTTAATTGAAAATGTCATCGCGCAAGGTGCATTACCCGTTGGATTATTACCGAATATCATTGTGGAC
GATAAGGCATATGTTGTACCTATGATGGTGGAAGAGCCTTCAGTTGTCGCTGCAGCTAGTTATGGTGCAA
AGCTAGTGAATCAGACTGGCGGATTTAAAACGGTATCTTCTGAACGTATTATGATAGGTCAAATCGTCTT
TGATGGCGTTGACGATACTGAAAAATTATCAGCAGACATTAAAGCTTTAGAAAAGCAAATTCATAAAATT
GCGGATGAGGCATATCCTTCTATTAAAGCGCGTGGTGGTGGTTACCAACGTATAGCGATTGATACATTTC
CTGAGCAACAGTTACTATCTTTAAAAGTATTTGTTGATACGAAAGATGCTATGGGCGCTAATATGCTTAA
TACGATTTTAGAGGCCATAACTGCATTTTTAAAAAATGAATTTCCGCAAAGCGACATTTTAATGAGTATT
TTATCCAATCATGCAACAGCGTCCGTTGTTAAAGTTCAAGGCGAAATTGATGTTAAAGATTTAGCAAGGG
GCGAGAGAACTGGAGAAGAGGTTGCCAAACGAATGGAACGTGCTTCTGTATTGGCCCAAGTAGATATTCA
TCGTGCAGCAACACATAATAAAGGTGTTATGAATGGCATACATGCTGTTGTTTTAGCAACAGGAAATGAT
ACGCGTGGTGCAGAAGCAAGTGCGCATGCATACGCGAGTCGTGACGGACAGTATCGTGGTATTGCTACAT
GGCGTTACGATCAAGATCGTCAACGATTGATTGGTACAATTGAAGTGCCTATGACATTGGCAATCGTTGG
CGGTGGTACAAAAGTATTACCAATTGCTAAAGCTTCATTAGAGCTACTAAATGTAGAGTCAGCACAAGAA
TTAGGTCATGTAGTTGCTGCCGTTGGTTTAGCGCAAAACTTTGCAGCATGTCGCGCGCTTGTGTCAGAAG
GTATTCAACAAGGTCATATGAGTTTACAATATAAATCATTAGCTATCGTTGTAGGGGCAAAAGGTGATGA
AATTGCTAAAGTAGCTGAAGCTTTGAAAAAAGAACCCCGTGCAAATACACAAGCAGCGGAACATATTTTA
CAAGAAATTAGACAACAATAATAACGGATGTAAACAGAGAAACGTCTAACTAAAAAGGCCTCCCAAATCG
GGGGGCCTTTTTTATTGATAACAAAAGCCTAATACACCTGTTCGTGACGACTACGGATGCGGGCAAGGTG
CTAATACGACTCACTATAGGGGAATTGTGAGCGGATAACAATTCCCCTCTAAACGCCAGCCACTAAAGCG
GTCAACGCATGTGCTTTGCGTTCTGATGAGACAGTGATGTCGAAACCGCCTCTACAAATAATTTTGTTTA
AGAGATTATTGATTAATTTTAAGGAGGATTTATATGCTGGAAGTTCCGGCACAGCCAACGCCAGCGCCTC
GTGAAGCAGAAGCGGCAGCCTTATTGGCAGCGACCGTTGCTGATCCTTGGGGCTTAGTCGCACCTAGTGT
GTACGACACAGCTCGTCTGGTAAGCCTTGCCCCGTGGCTGGATGGACACCGTGAACGCCTGGGTTACCTC
GTGAAAGAACAGAATCAGGATGGCTCATGGGGCGCTCCGGACGGCTATGGTCTGGTCCCTACCTTGTCGG
CCGTTGAAGCCCTGCTGACGGAATTAGCGCGCACCGATAGTGGAGCGCCGCATCCTCCACACGATGATCT
GGCTGCGGCCTGCGCGGGCGGACTTGGTGCGTTACAGGATGGCCTCTTGGCTGGGCCGGTTCCTGATACT
ATCGGCGTTGAGTTTGTTGCGCCTTCATTACTGGCGGATATCAACACGCGTCTGGCCGCACTGACAGAAC
AAGCCCCTGGCAAACTGGGCGCATGGTCCGGTACAACCCTGACGTCACCAGCTCCGGATCTGGATGGCGC
ACTTCTGGCCGGCGTTCGTGAGATGACTGAGCAGGCGCCACTGCCAGAGAAACTGTGGCATACCTTGGAA
GCCATCACCCGCGATGGTACCCGTGGGGCACGCCCCCATGAAGGTGCACCGCCACACAATGGGTCTGTTG
GTTGTAGTCCAGCAGCTACCGCTGCATGGCTTGGTGCGTCGCCTGATCCTGCAGCGCCAGGTGTAGCATA
CCTGCGTGATGTTCAGGCTCGCTTTGGCGGCCCGGTGCCGTCCATTACGCCGATCGTGTACTTTGAGCAG
GCATGGGTGCTGAATAGTTTAGCCGCATCGGGACTGCGCTATGAAGCGCCTGCAGCATTACTGGACAGTC
TGGAAGCCGGCTTGACTGATGAAGGCATCGCGGCAGCACCGGGCCTCCCTTCTGACAGCGACGATACCGC
CGCAGTATTATTCGCGCTGGCCCAGCACGGTCGTACACATCGCCCAGACTCCCTGATGCACTTCCGCCGT
GATGGCTATTTTTCATGTTTTGGTGTCGAGCGCACGCCATCAACCTCAACAAACGCGCATATACTGGAAG
CGTTGGGACACCATGTTACAGTGCGCCCCGACGATGCTGGGCGTTATGGCGCCGAAATCCGTATGATTTC
TGACTGGCTGCTGGATAATCAACTGCCAGATGGCTCTTGGATGGATAAATGGCACGCGTCACCCTATTAC
GCCACCGCCTGCTGTGCCCTTGCTCTGGCCGAATTTGGCGGACCGAGCGCTCGTGCTGCAGTGGATCGTG
CGGCAGCGTGGGCTCTGGAAACTCAACGTGCCGATGGCAGCTGGGGTCGCTGGCAGGGCACAACAGAAGA
AACCGCATACATGGTGCAGCTCTTGATGCGCACCCGCACGCCTGGTTCGCCAGGTACTGTGGCTAGATCG
GCTGCGCGCGGCTGTGATGCCCTCCTGGCTCATGATGATCCGGCCTCGTACCCGGGCCTTTGGCATGATA
AAGACATTTATGCCCCGGTAACGGTGATTCGAGCGGCACGTTTAGCCGCGCTGGCTCTGGGAGGTGCAGA
GTCTGCCGCGAGTGGTGGGGCGTAATAATTATGCCTTCCGCTAATCAACTCGGTACCAAATTCCAGAAAA
GAGACGCTTTCGAGCGTCTTTTTTCGTTTTGGTCCGTGGACAAGCACAGCATAGCCAAGTAATACGACTC
ACTATAGGGGAATTGTGAGCGGATAACAATTCCCCTCTAGGTCCGAAGATACTTAGGGTGTCTCAAGGTG
CGTACCTTGACTGATGAGTCCGAAAGGACGAAACACCCCTCTACAAATAATTTTGTTTAAGAGAGACGAA
GGAGGTATTAAATGGCGGCAGCGGTTGGTGGGCTGGAAATGAAAAAGCCAGAAGCGGAAGGAATTGCCGA
GAGTCTCCAGGCAACTCATCGTAAAGAACTGGAAGCGAGCATCCGCAAACAATTACAGGGAGTTGAATTA
TCGCCGTCGCCGTACGATACTGCCTGGGTGGCGATGGTGCCATTGCGGGGGTCAAGTCATAATCCGAGCT
TCCCGCAGTGTGTGGATTGGATTTTAGAAAACCAGTGGGACGATGGCTCCTGGAGCATTGACGGCAGTAT
CAGCACCGCCAATAAAGACGTTCTGAGCTCGACGCTTGCTTGTGTGCTGGCATTAAACAAATGGAATGTC
GGGCGTGAGCACATTCGACGCGGCCTCTCTTTCATCGGCCGGAACTTCTCTATTGCCATGGACGACCAAG
CCGTGGCTCCGATTGGCTTCGGCATCACGTTTCCCGCCATGCTGACCCTCGCGAATGGCTCTGGCCTCGA
AGTTCCTGTGCGCCAAAACGATATTGATTCACTGAACCATCTGCGCGAAATGAAAATCCAACGGGAAGCT
GGTAACCACTCGAGAGGCCGCAAAGCATACATGGCATATCTGGCAGAAGGTTTTGGTAACTTGCTTGAAT
GGGATGAGATCATGATGTTTCAGCGTAAAAACGGGTCCCTGTTTAACTGTCCGTCTAGCACGGCTGGCGC
GTTGGCGAACTACCACGACGATAAAGCTCTGCAGTACTTACAATCGCTGGTAAACAAATTCGATGGGGTT
GTGCCGACCCTGTATCCGCTGAACATTTATTGCCAACTGTCTATGGTGGATGCATTAGAGAATATGGGCA
TTAGCCAGTATTTTGCCAGCGAAATCAAAAGTATCCTTGATATGACCTATAGCAGCTGGTTGGGAAAAGA
TGAAGAGATTATGCTGGATGTCACGACCTGCGCCATGGCGTTTCGCCTGCTGCGCATGAATGGTTATGAT
GTCTCGTCGGACGAGCTGTCACACGTTGCCGGGGCTAGCGGTTTTCGTGATTCCCTTCAAGGCTATCTGA
ACGATCGTAAAAGCGTGTTAGAGGTCTATAAGACGTCAAAACATAGCATATCGGAAAACGACCTGATTTT
AGATTCTATCGGTTCGTGGTCGGGCGGCTCTTTACTGAAAGAGATGCTTAGTTCGAACGGGAAGGGGACC
CCTGGTCGTGAGGAGATTGAATTCGCGCTGAAGTACCCGTTTTACAGTACCCTGGAACGACTGGTTCACC
GTAAAAACATTGTCCTGTTCGACGCAAAAGGCTCGCAGATGCTGAAAACGGCTTGTATGCCTGTCCACGA
TAGTCAAGACTTCTTAGCCCTGGCCGTGGATGATTTTTGTATCTCTCAGTCAAACTACCAAAACGAGTTG
AACTATTTGGAATCATGGGTGAAAGATAACCGTTTGGACCAGTTACATTTTGCCCGCCAGAAAATAACGT
ACTGCTATCTGAGCGGCGCGGCGACCACGTTTCGTCCTGAAATGGGATACGCCAGAACTAGTTGGGCCCG
AACCGCATGGCTGACCGCTGTCATCGACGATCTGTTTGATGTTGGCGGCCTTGAGCAAGAGCAGGAAAAC
CTTCTTGCTCTGATGGAGAAATGGGAAGAACCGGGCGAAGATGAATACTACAGTGAGGACGTAAAAATCG
TGTTTCAAGCGCTCTACAACACCGTGAACGAAATCGGCGCCAAAGCCAGCGCATTACAGGGCCACGATGT
CACTAAGTACTTAGTCGATGTCTGGCTGCACGTAGTACGTTGCATGAAGGTAGAAGCTGAGTGGCAGCGT
AGTCAGCACTTACCGACCTTTGAAGAATATATGGAAAGTGGTATGGTGTCGCTGGGCCAAGGCTGTACGG
TGATGTCGGCCCTGTTTCTGATAGGCGAAAAATTACCAGAAGGTATTGTTGAACTTGAGGAATACGATGA
ACTGTTTCGTCTGATGGGAACCTGTGGGCGCTTGTTAAACGATATCCGAGGAATCGAACGAGAAGAATCG
GACGGTAAGATGACAAACGGCGTGTCTCTGTTAGTGCATGCATCGGGTGGTTCAATGTCTGTTGATGAGG
CAAAGACGGAAGTCATGAAACGCATCGACGCCAGTCGTCGCAAACTTCTCTCCTTAGTGGTATCCGAGCA
GGAGGGTCCAATTCCTCGTCCTTGTAAACAGCTGTTCTGGAAAATGTGCAAAATTCTCCATCTTTTCTAT
TATCAGACCGACGGCTTTTCTAGTCCTAAAGAAATGGTGAGTGCGGTGGACGCGGTAATTAATGAACCAC
TGCAGCTGAGACTGCTGTGATAAGCCTCGTTGCTCTTCATAAATCATCCCTATGACCCCTTCAAAAAAAA
AAAACACCCTAACGGGTGTTTTTTTTTTTTGGTCTGCCTCTCGCTGACGGTCACAATGCGCTTACGAAAG
TCTTCCTGTACTAGTAGCGGCCGCTGCAGTCCGGCAAAAAAGGGCAAGGTGTCACCACCCTGCCCTTTTT
CTTTAAAACCGAAAAGATTACTTCGCGTTATGCAGGCTTCCTCGCTCACTGACTCGCTGCGCTCGGTCGT
TCGGCTGCGGCGAGCGGTATCAGCTCACTCAAAGGCGGTAATGACAGTAAGACGGGTAAGCCTGTTGATG
ATACCGCTGCCTTACTGGGTGCATTAGCCAGTCTGAATGACCTGTCACGGGATAATCCGAAGTGGTCAGA
CTGGAAAATCAGAGGGCAGGAACTGCTGAACAGCAAAAAGTCAGATAGCACCACATAGCAGACCCGCCAT
AAAACGCCCTGAGAAGCCCGTGACGGGCTTTTCTTGTATTATGGGTAGTTTCCTTGCATGAATCCATAAA
AGGCGCCTGTAGTGCCATTTACCCCCATTCACTGCCAGAGCCGTGAGCGCAGCGAACTGAATGTCACGAA
AAAGACAGCGACTCAGGTGCCTGATGGTCGGAGACAAAAGGAATATTCAGCGATTTGCCCGAGCTTGCGA
GGGTGCTACTTAAGCCTTTAGGGTTTTAAGGTCTGTTTTGTAGAGGAGCAAACAGCGTTTGCGACATCCT
TTTGTAATACTGCGGAACTGACTAAAGTAGTGAGTTATACACAGGGCTGGGATCTATTCTTTTTATCTTT
TTTTATTCTTTCTTTATTCTATAAATTATAACCACTTGAATATAAACAAAAAAAACACACAAAGGTCTAG
CGGAATTTACAGAGGGTCTAGCAGAATTTACAAGTTTTCCAGCAAAGGTCTAGCAGAATTTACAGATACC
CACAACTCAAAGGAAAAGGACTAGTAATTATCATTGACTAGCCCATCTCAATTGGTATAGTGATTAAAAT
CACCTAGACCAATTGAGATGTATGTCTGAATTAGTTGTTTTCAAAGCAAATGAACTAGCGATTAGTCGCT
ATGACTTAACGGAGCATGAAACCAAGCTAATTTTATGCTGTGTGGCACTACTCAACCCCACGATTGAAAA
CCCTACAAGGAAAGAACGGACGGTATCGTTCACTTATAACCAATACGCTCAGATGATGAACATCAGTAGG
GAAAATGCTTATGGTGTATTAGCTAAAGCAACCAGAGAGCTGATGACGAGAACTGTGGAAATCAGGAATC
CTTTGGTTAAAGGCTTTTGGATTTTCCAGTGGACAAACTATGCCAAGTTCTCAAGCGAAAAATTAGAATT
AGTTTTTAGTGAAGAGATATTGCCTTATCTTTTCCAGTTAAAAAAATTCATAAAATATAATCTGGAACAT
GTTAAGTCTTTTGAAAACAAATACTCTATGAGGATTTATGAGTGGTTATTAAAAGAACTAACACAAAAGA
AAACTCACAAGGCAAATATAGAGATTAGCCTTGATGAATTTAAGTTCATGTTAATGCTTGAAAATAACTA
CCATGAGTTTAAAAGGCTTAACCAATGGGTTTTGAAACCAATAAGTAAAGATTTAAACACTTACAGCAAT
ATGAAATTGGTGGTTGATAAGCGAGGCCGCCCGACTGATACGTTGATTTTCCAAGTTGAACTAGATAGAC
AAATGGATCTCGTAACCGAACTTGAGAACAACCAGATAAAAATGAATGGTGACAAAATACCAACAACCAT
TACATCAGATTCCTACCTACATAACGGACTAAGAAAAACACTACACGATGCTTTAACTGCAAAAATTCAG
CTCACCAGTTTTGAGGCAAAATTTTTGAGTGACATGCAAAGTAAGTATGATCTCAATGGTTCGTTCTCAT
GGCTCACGCAAAAACAACGAACCACACTAGAGAACATACTGGCTAAATACGGAAGGATCTGAGGTTCTTA
TGGCTCTTGTATCTATCAGTGAAGCATCAAGACTAACAAACAAAAGTAGAACAACTGTTCACCGTTACAT
ATCAAAGGGAAAACTGTCCATATGCACAGATGAAAACGGTGTAAAAAAGATAGATACATCAGAGCTTTTA
CGAGTTTTTGGTGCATTCAAAGCTGTTCACCATGAACAGATCGACAATGTAACAGATGAACAGCATGTAA
CACCTAATAGAACAGGTGAAACCAGTAAAACAAAGCAACTAGAACATGAAATTGAACACCTGAGACAACT
TGTTACAGCTCAACAGTCACACATAGACAGCCTGAAACAGGCGATGCTGCTTATCGAATCAAAGCTGCCG
ACAACACGGGAGCCAGTGACGCCTCCCGTGGGGAAAAAATCATGGCAATTCTGGAAGAAATAGCGCTTTC
AGCCGGCAAACCGGCTGAAGCCGGATCTGCGATTCTGATAACAAACTAGCAACACCAGAACAGCCCGTTT
GCGGGCAGCAAAACCCGTACCGATTATCAAAAAGGATCTTCACCTAGATCCTTTTAAATTAAAAATGAAG
TTTTAAATCAATCTAAAGTATATATGAGTAAACTTGGTCTGACAGTTACCAATGCTTAATCAGTGAGGCA
CCTATCTCAGCGATCTGTCTATTTCGTTCATCCATAGTTGCCTGACTCCCCGTCGTGTAGATAACTACGA
TACGGGAGGGCTTACCATCTGGCCCCAGTGCTGCAATGATACCGCGAGAACCACGCTCACCGGCTCCAGA
TTTATCAGCAATAAACCAGCCAGCCGGAAGGGCCGAGCGCAGAAGTGGTCCTGCAACTTTATCCGCCTCC
ATCCAGTCTATTAATTGTTGCCGGGAAGCTAGAGTAAGTAGTTCGCCAGTTAATAGTTTGCGCAACGTTG
TTGCCATTGCTACAGGCATCGTGGTGTCACGCTCGTCGTTTGGTATGGCTTCATTCAGCTCCGGTTCCCA
ACGATCAAGGCGAGTTACATGATCCCCCATGTTGTGCAAAAAAGCGGTTAGCTCCTTCGGTCCTCCGATC
GTTGTCAGAAGTAAGTTGGCCGCAGTGTTATCACTCATGGTTATGGCAGCACTGCATAATTCTCTTACTG
TCATGCCATCCGTAAGATGCTTTTCTGTGACTGGTGAGTACTCAACCAAGTCATTCTGAGAATAGTGTAT
GCGGCGACCGAGTTGCTCTTGCCCGGCGTCAATACGGGATAATACCGCGCCACATAGCAGAACTTTAAAA
GTGCTCATCATTGGAAAACGTTCTTCGGGGCGAAAACTCTCAAGGATCTTACCGCTGTTGAGATCCAGTT
CGATATAACCCACTCGTGCACCCAACTGATCTTCAGCATCTTTTACTTTCACCAGCGTTTCTGGGTGAGC
AAAAACAGGAAGGCAAAATGCCGCAAAAAAGGGAATAAGGGCGACACGGAAATGTTGAATACTCATACTC
TTCCTTTTTCAATATTATTGAAGCATTTATCAGGGTTATTGTCTCATGAGCGGATACATATTTGAATGTA
TTTAGAAAAATAAACAAATAGGGGTTCCGCG
